>Addgene plasmid #25152 | PLAP | depositor partial sequence | sequence record 11626 | Author sequence
ATGGCCGGAGTTGATCCATTTACAGGGAATAGTGCCTACCGATCAGCTGCATCTAAAACAATGAATATTT
ATTTCCCTAAAAAAGAGGCTGTCACATTTGACCAAGCAAACCCTACACAAATATTAGGTAAACTGAAGGA
ACTTAATGGAACTGCACCTGAAGAGAAGAAGTTAACTGAGGATGACTTGATACTTCTTGAGAAGATACTG
TCTCTAATATGTAATAGTTCTTCAGAAAAACCCACAATCCAGCAACTTCAGATTTTGTGGAAAGCTATTA
ACTGTCCTGAAGATATTGTCTTTCCTGCACTTGACATTCTTCGGTTGTCAATTAAACACCCCAGTGTGAA
TGAGAACTTCTGCAATGAAAAGGAAGGGGCTCAGTTCAGCAGTCATCTTATCAATCTTCTGAACCCTAAA
GGAAAGCCAGCAAACCAGCTGCTTGCTCTCAGGACTTTTTGCAATTGTTTTGTTGGCCAGGCAGGACAAA
AACTCATGATGTCCCAGAGGGAATCACTGATGTCCCATGCAATAGAACTGAAATCAGGGAGCAATAAGAA
CATTCACATTGCTCTGGCTACATTGGCCCTGAACTATTCTGTTTGTTTTCATAAAGACCATAACATTGAA
GGGAAAGCCCAATGTTTGTCACTAATTAGCACAATCTTGGAAGTAGTACAAGACCTAGAAGCCACTTTTA
GACTTCTTGTGGCTCTTGGAACACTTATCAGTGATGATTCAAATGCTGTACAATTAGCCAAGTCTTTAGG
TGTTGATTCTCAAATAAAAAAGTATTCCTCAGTATCAGAACCAGCTAAAGTAAGTGAATGCTGTAGATTT
ATCCTAAATTTGCTG
