>Addgene plasmid #25152 | PLAP | addgene partial sequence | sequence record 31228 | 25152 with T7
CTGAATATTTTGTTTACTTTAGAAGGAGATATACCATGGGCAGCAGCCATCATCATCATCATCACAGCAG
CGGCCTGGTTCCGCGTGGTAGTATGGCCGGAGTTGATCCATTTACAGGGAATAGTGCCTACCGATCAGCT
GCATCTAAAACAATGAATATTTATTTCCCTAAAAAAGAGGCTGTCACATTTGACCAAGCAAACCCTACAC
AAATATTAGGTAAACTGAAGGAACTTAATGGAACTGCACCTGAAGAGAAGAAGTTAACTGAGGATGACTT
GATACTTCTTGAGAAGATACTGTCTCTAATATGTAATAGTTCTTCAGAAAAACCCACAATCCAGCAACTT
CAGATTTTGTGGAAAGCTATTAACTGTCCTGAAGATATTGTCTTTCCTGCACTTGACATTCTTCGGTTGT
CAATTAAACACCCCAGTGTGAATGAGAACTTCTGCAATGAAAAGGAAGGGGCTCAGTTCAGCAGTCATCT
TATCAATCTTCTGAACCCTAAAGGAAAGCCAGCAAACCAGCTGCTTGCTCTCAGGACTTTTTGCAATTGT
TTTGTTGGCCAGGCAGGACAAAAACTCATGATGTCCCAGAGGGAATCACTGATGTCCCATGCAATAGAAC
TGAAATCAGGGAGCAATAAGAACATTCACATTGCTCTGGCTACATTGGCCCTGAACTATTCTGTTTGTTT
TCATAAAGACCATAACATTGAAGGGAAAGCCCAATGTTTGTCACTAATTAGCACAATCTTGGAAGTAGTA
CAAGACCTAGAAGCCACTTTTAGACTTCTTGTGGCTCTTGGAACACTTATCAGTGATGATTCAAATGCTG
TACAATTAGC
