[The description below was written by a language model from this plasmid's Addgene catalogue record.]
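Description:
PLAP is a bacterial expression plasmid built on the pET28a-LIC backbone, a ligation-independent-cloning derivative of pET28a produced by a structural genomics group. It carries kanamycin resistance for selection and is recorded as a low-copy plasmid maintained in a standard cloning strain such as DH5alpha. No feature table accompanies the record, so the origin of replication and the promoter are not explicitly listed. The T7 and T7-terminator sequencing primers are consistent with the T7 promoter/terminator expression cassette typical of pET vectors, in which transcription depends on T7 RNA polymerase supplied by the expression host.

The insert, plap.454.738, is an 855 bp fragment of human PLAA (phospholipase A2-activating protein, also known as PLAP or DOA1). The name suggests that it spans roughly residues 454 to 738 of isoform 1, and the record describes it as the PUL domain. It is therefore a domain-level construct rather than the full open reading frame, as the catalogue entry itself cautions. The fragment is fused to an N-terminal His tag, which allows purification of the recombinant protein by immobilised metal affinity chromatography.

The stated purpose is bacterial production of protein for structure determination, and the record links the construct to a deposited crystal structure of this domain. It is suited to producing the isolated PUL domain for crystallography, biophysical characterisation or in vitro binding studies, but not to experiments that need full-length PLAA.
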