Addgene plasmid #25152: PLAP
Purpose: Bacterial expression for structure determination; may not be full ORF
Depositing lab: Cheryl Arrowsmith. Depositing organization: University of Toronto.
Backbone
  Vector backbone: pET28a-LIC
  Backbone manufacturer: SGC
  Backbone size w/o insert (bp): 7328
  Vector type: Bacterial Expression
Growth in bacteria
  Bacterial resistance: Kanamycin, 50 μg/mL
  Growth temperature: 37°C
  Growth strain: DH5alpha
  Copy number: Low Copy
Gene/Insert
  Gene/Insert name: plap.454.738 (alt names: PDB: 3EBB; phospholipase A2-activating protein isoform 1 PUL domain)
  Species: H. sapiens (human)
  Insert size (bp): 855
  Entrez Gene: PLAA (a.k.a. DOA1, NDMSBA, PLA2P, PLAP)
  Tag / fusion protein: His (N terminal on insert)
  Cloning method: Restriction Enzyme
  Sequencing primers: 5′ T7; 3′ T7-term
Terms and licenses: Academic/Nonprofit Terms; Industry Terms: Not Available to Industry
Depositor comments: PDB: 3EBB. http://www.thesgc.org/structures/3EBB/
How to cite: PLAP was a gift from Cheryl Arrowsmith (Addgene plasmid # 25152 ; http://n2t.net/addgene:25152 ; RRID:Addgene_25152)
